Addgene plasmid #167261: pMCSG53_Nsp3_Y_1
Purpose: Bacterial expression of Nsp3 Y domain (residues 1584-1945)
Depositing lab: Alexei Savchenko. Depositing organization: University of Toronto.
Backbone
  Vector backbone: pMCSG53
  Vector type: Bacterial Expression
Growth in bacteria
  Bacterial resistance: Ampicillin, 100 μg/mL
  Growth temperature: 37°C
  Growth strain: DH5alpha
  Copy number: High Copy
Gene/Insert
  Gene/Insert name: Nsp3 (residues 1584-1945) (alt name: Y1 or CoV-Y domain)
  Species: SARS-CoV-2
  Mutation: none
  Entrez Gene: ORF1ab (a.k.a. GU280_gp01)
  Tag / fusion protein: His6-TEV site (N terminal on insert)
  Cloning method: Ligation Independent Cloning
Terms and licenses: Academic/Nonprofit Terms; Industry Terms
How to cite: pMCSG53_Nsp3_Y_1 was a gift from Alexei Savchenko (Addgene plasmid # 167261 ; http://n2t.net/addgene:167261 ; RRID:Addgene_167261)
