[The description below was written by a language model from this plasmid's Addgene catalogue record and pLannotate feature annotations shown in this document.]
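Description:
pMCSG53_Nsp3_Y_1 is a bacterial expression plasmid of about 5.9 kb, built on the pMCSG53 backbone, for producing the C-terminal Y domain (also called Y1 or CoV-Y) of SARS-CoV-2 non-structural protein 3 in E. coli. It is maintained through a high-copy ColE1/pMB1-type origin and selected with ampicillin via the β-lactamase gene and its own promoter. A partial f1 origin, a bom fragment and short remnants of a tetracycline resistance gene are backbone leftovers rather than functional markers.

The insert, residues 1584-1945 of Nsp3 with no mutations, was introduced by ligation-independent cloning and appears in the annotation as a roughly 1.1 kb fragment matching the SARS-CoV-2 replicase polyprotein 1a. The automated functional text attached to that hit refers to another polyprotein product and does not describe this domain. Expression is driven by a T7 promoter followed by a lac operator and the strong T7 gene 10 ribosome binding site, and ends at a T7 terminator. The plasmid-borne lacI gene supplies repressor, so transcription stays off until IPTG induction in a host that provides T7 RNA polymerase. According to the catalogue entry, the protein carries an N-terminal His6 tag followed by a TEV protease site, allowing metal-affinity purification and subsequent tag removal. The feature table does not annotate this N-terminal tag, but it does mark a short His-tag fragment downstream of the insert, and whether that fragment is translated is not stated. The backbone also encodes the rare-codon tRNAs ileX (AUA) and argU (AGA/AGG), which help translate non-E. coli coding sequences. The construct suits recombinant production of the Nsp3 Y domain for downstream protein studies.
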