Features (pLannotate 1.2.2; 21 found; start..end, strand, type, name):
    971..1048    -  promoter       lacI promoter: lacI
   1056..1149    -  CDS            TcR (fragment): tetracycline efflux protein; tet; confers resistance to tetracycline
   1188..1263    +  tRNA           ileX: E. coli tRNA-Ile recognizing AUA; ileX
   1301..1458    -  CDS            TcR (fragment): tetracycline efflux protein; tet; confers resistance to tetracycline
   1533..1609    +  tRNA           argU: E. coli tRNA-Arg recognizing AGA and AGG; argU
   1628..1825    -  CDS            intD (fragment): INTD_ECOLI - Also known as int. Protein inferred from homology: Swiss-Prot protein existence level 3. Integrase from the cryptic lambdoid prophage DLP12. Integrase is necessary for integration of the phage into the host genome by site- specific recombination. In conjunction with excisionase, integrase is also necessary for excision of the prophage from the host genome. From Escherichia coli (strain K12).
   1884..1902    +  promoter       T7 promoter: promoter for bacteriophage T7 RNA polymerase
   1903..1927    +  protein_bind   lac operator: The lac repressor binds to the lac operator to inhibit transcription in E. coli. This inhibition can be relieved by adding lactose or isopropyl-β-D-thiogalactopyranoside (IPTG). lac repressor encoded by lacI
   1942..1964    +  RBS            RBS: efficient ribosome binding site from bacteriophage T7 gene 10 (Olins and Rangwala, 1989)
   2044..3129    +  CDS            R1A_SARS2 (fragment): Experimental evidence at protein level: Swiss-Prot protein existence level 1. [Non-structural protein 10]: Plays a pivotal role in viral transcription by stimulating both nsp14 3'-5' exoribonuclease and nsp16 2'-O-methyltransferase activities. Therefore plays an essential role in viral mRNAs cap methylation. From Severe acute respiratory syndrome coronavirus 2 (2019-nCoV) (SARS-CoV-2).
   3196..3213    +  CDS            9xHis (fragment): 9xHis affinity tag
   3223..3272    +  CDS            SET1 (fragment): solubility-enhancement tag derived from T7 phage gene 10B
   3280..3327    +  terminator     T7 terminator: transcription terminator for bacteriophage T7 RNA polymerase
   3364..3594    +  rep_origin     f1 ori (fragment) (sequence partly withheld): f1 bacteriophage origin of replication; arrow indicates direction of (+) strand synthesis
   3637..3740    +  promoter       AmpR promoter: bla
   3741..4601    +  CDS            AmpR: β-lactamase; bla; confers resistance to ampicillin, carbenicillin, and related antibiotics
   4772..5360    +  rep_origin     ori: high-copy-number ColE1/pMB1/pBR322/pUC origin of replication
   5546..5672    -  misc_feature   bom (fragment): basis of mobility region from pBR322
   5673..5737    -  CDS            TcR (fragment): tetracycline efflux protein; tet; confers resistance to tetracycline
   5752..5773    -  protein_bind   CAP binding site: CAP binding activates transcription in the presence of cAMP. E. coli catabolite activator protein
   5786..970     -  CDS            lacI (across the origin): lac repressor; lacI; The lac repressor binds to the lac operator to inhibit transcription in E. coli. This inhibition can be relieved by adding lactose or isopropyl-β-D-thiogalactopyranoside (IPTG).
>Addgene plasmid #167261 | pMCSG53_Nsp3_Y_1 | addgene full sequence | sequence record 331341 | Addgene NGS Result
CCAGTGAGACGGGCAACAGCTGATTGCCCTTCACCGCCTGGCCCTGAGAGAGTTGCAGCAAGCGGTCCAC
GCTGGTTTGCCCCAGCAGGCGAAAATCCTGTTTGATGGTGGTTAACGGCGGGATATAACATGAGCTGTCT
TCGGTATCGTCGTATCCCACTACCGAGATATCCGCACCAACGCGCAGCCCGGACTCGGTAATGGCGCGCA
TTGCGCCCAGCGCCATCTGATCGTTGGCAACCAGCATCGCAGTGGGAACGATGCCCTCATTCAGCATTTG
CATGGTTTGTTGAAAACCGGACATGGCACTCCAGTCGCCTTCCCGTTCCGCTATCGGCTGAATTTGATTG
CGAGTGAGATATTTATGCCAGCCAGCCAGACGCAGACGCGCCGAGACAGAACTTAATGGGCCCGCTAACA
GCGCGATTTGCTGGTGACCCAATGCGACCAGATGCTCCACGCCCAGTCGCGTACCGTCTTCATGGGAGAA
AATAATACTGTTGATGGGTGTCTGGTCAGAGACATCAAGAAATAACGCCGGAACATTAGTGCAGGCAGCT
TCCACAGCAATGGCATCCTGGTCATCCAGCGGATAGTTAATGATCAGCCCACTGACGCGTTGCGCGAGAA
GATTGTGCACCGCCGCTTTACAGGCTTCGACGCCGCTTCGTTCTACCATCGACACCACCACGCTGGCACC
CAGTTGATCGGCGCGAGATTTAATCGCCGCGACAATTTGCGACGGCGCGTGCAGGGCCAGACTGGAGGTG
GCAACGCCAATCAGCAACGACTGTTTGCCCGCCAGTTGTTGTGCCACGCGGTTGGGAATGTAATTCAGCT
CCGCCATCGCCGCTTCCACTTTTTCCCGCGTTTTCGCAGAAACGTGGCTGGCCTGGTTCACCACGCGGGA
AACGGTCTGATAAGAGACACCGGCATACTCTGCGACATCGTATAACGTTACTGGTTTCACATTCACCACC
CTGAATTGACTCTCTTCCGGGCGCTATCATGCCATACCGCGAAAGGTTTTGCGCCATTCGATGGTGTCCG
GGATCTCGACGCTCTCCCTTATGCGACTCCTGCATTAGGAAGCAGCCCAGTAGTAGGTTGAGGCCGTTGA
GCACCGCCGCCGCAAGGAATGGTGCATGCGGATTGCGACACGGAGTTACTTTATAATCCGCTACCATGGC
CCCTTAGCTCAGTGGTTAGAGCAGGCGACTCATAATCGCTTGGTCGCTGGTTCAAGTCCAGCAGGGGCCA
CCAGATATAGCAAAGGCTGACGAGAAATCGTCAGCCTTTTTGCATGCAAGGAGATGGCGCCCAACAGTCC
CCCGGCCACGGGGCCTGCCACCATACCCACGCCGAAACAAGCGCTCATGAGCCCGAAGTGGCGAGCCCGA
TCTTCCCCATCGGTGATGTCGGCGATATAGGCGCCAGCAACCGCACCTGTGGCGCCGGCGAGATCAAAAG
CCATTGACTCAGCAAGGGTTGACCGTATAATTCACGCGATTACACCGCATTGCGGTATCAACGCGCCCTT
AGCTCAGTTGGATAGAGCAACGACCTTCTAAGTCGTGGGCCGCAGGTTCGAATCCTGCAGGGCGCGCCAT
TACAATTCAATCAGTTACGCCTTCTTTATATCCTCCATAATTCCAGAGTGGGACATATTTGGGACATTAT
CACCAAAAATGTCGTCTATTTTCCTCGCATGCTCTGTCAAATGATTAGGCGCAAGGTGAGCATACCTACG
AACCATTTCTATGGACTCCCATCCGCCCATTTCCTGAAGCACTGATAATGGGACGCCTGACTGAATCCAC
CGGTGATGCCGGCCACGATGCGTCCGGCGTAGAGGATCGAGATCGATCTCGATCCCGCGAAATTAATACG
ACTCACTATAGGGGAATTGTGAGCGGATAACAATTCCCCTCTAGAAATAATTTTGTTTAACTTTAAGAAG
GAGATATACATATGCACCATCATCATCATCATTCTTCTGGTGTAGATCTGGGTACCGAGAACCTGTACTT
CCAATCCAATGCCGATGGCTGCAACAGTAGTACCTGTATGATGTGCTACAAACGTAATCGTGCAACACGC
GTTGAATGTACCACCATCGTGAATGGTGTGCGTCGTAGCTTCTATGTTTATGCAAATGGCGGTAAGGGCT
TCTGTAAACTGCACAACTGGAATTGCGTGAACTGCGACACCTTTTGTGCAGGTTCAACCTTTATCAGCGA
CGAAGTTGCAAGAGATTTAAGCCTGCAGTTCAAACGCCCGATTAATCCGACCGATCAGAGTAGCTACATC
GTTGATAGCGTTACCGTGAAAAATGGCAGCATCCACCTGTATTTCGACAAAGCCGGCCAGAAAACCTATG
AACGTCATTCTCTGAGCCATTTCGTGAACCTGGACAATTTACGCGCCAACAACACCAAAGGTAGTCTGCC
GATTAACGTGATCGTGTTTGACGGTAAGAGCAAATGTGAAGAGAGCAGCGCGAAATCAGCAAGCGTGTAC
TATAGTCAGCTGATGTGTCAGCCTATTCTGTTACTGGATCAAGCCCTGGTTAGCGATGTGGGTGATAGTG
CAGAAGTTGCCGTTAAGATGTTTGATGCCTATGTGAACACCTTCAGCAGCACCTTCAATGTGCCGATGGA
GAAACTGAAGACCTTAGTTGCAACCGCAGAAGCAGAATTAGCCAAGAACGTTTCACTGGACAACGTGCTG
AGCACCTTTATTTCAGCAGCACGTCAGGGTTTTGTTGACAGCGATGTTGAAACCAAAGATGTGGTGGAGT
GCCTGAAATTAAGCCATCAGAGCGACATCGAAGTTACCGGTGATAGCTGCAACAACTATATGCTGACCTA
CAACAAAGTGGAGAACATGACCCCGAGAGATTTAGGTGCCTGCATCGATTGTTCTGCACGCCATATTAAT
GCACAAGTGGCAAAAAGCCACAACATTGCCCTGATCTGGAACGTGAAGGACTTCATGAGCCTGAGTGAAC
AACTGCGTAAACAGATTCGTTCTGCAGCCAAGAAGAACAATCTGCCGTTCAAACTGACCTGTGCAACAAC
ACGTCAGGTGGTTAATGTTGTTACCACCAAGATTGCCCTGAAAGGTGGTTAACATTGGAAGTGGATAACG
GATCCGAATTCGAGCTCCGTCGACAAGCTTGCGGCCGCACTCGAGCACCACCACCACCACCACTGAGATC
CGGCTGCTAACAAAGCCCGAAAGGAAGCTGAGTTGGCTGCTGCCACCGCTGAGCAATAACTAGCATAACC
CCTTGGGGCCTCTAAACGGGTCTTGAGGGGTTTTTTGCTGAAAGGAGGAACTATATCCGGATTGGCGAAT
GGG
[124 nt withheld, positions 3364-3487]
C
[91 nt withheld, positions 3489-3579]
AGGGTGATGGTTCACATTAACGCTTACAATTTAGGTGGCACTTTTCGGGGAAATGTGCGCGGAACCCCTA
TTTGTTTATTTTTCTAAATACATTCAAATATGTATCCGCTCATGAGACAATAACCCTGATAAATGCTTCA
ATAATTTGAAAAAGGAAGAGTATGAGTATTCAACATTTCCGTGTCGCCCTTATTCCCTTTTTTGCGGCAT
TTTGCCTTCCTGTTTTTGCTCACCCAGAAACGCTGGTGAAAGTAAAAGATGCTGAAGATCAGTTGGGTGC
ACGAGTGGGTTACATCGAACTGGATCTCAACAGCGGTAAGATCCTTGAGAGTTTTCGCCCCGAAGAACGT
TTTCCAATGATGAGCACTTTTAAAGTTCTGCTATGTGGCGCGGTATTATCCCGTATTGACGCCGGGCAAG
AGCAACTCGGTCGCCGCATACACTATTCTCAGAATGACTTGGTTGAGTACTCACCAGTCACAGAAAAGCA
TCTTACGGATGGCATGACAGTAAGAGAATTATGCAGTGCTGCCATAACCATGAGTGATAACACTGCGGCC
AACTTACTTCTGACAACGATCGGAGGACCGAAGGAGCTAACCGCTTTTTTGCACAACATGGGGGATCATG
TAACTCGCCTTGATCGTTGGGAACCGGAGCTGAATGAAGCCATACCAAACGACGAGCGTGACACCACGAT
GCCTGCAGCAATGGCAACAACGTTGCGCAAACTATTAACTGGCGAACTACTTACTCTAGCTTCCCGGCAA
CAATTAATAGACTGGATGGAGGCGGATAAAGTTGCAGGACCACTTCTGCGCTCGGCCCTTCCGGCTGGCT
GGTTTATTGCTGATAAATCTGGAGCCGGTGAGCGTGGGTCTCGCGGTATCATTGCAGCACTGGGGCCAGA
TGGTAAGCCCTCCCGTATCGTAGTTATCTACACGACGGGGAGTCAGGCAACTATGGATGAACGAAATAGA
CAGATCGCTGAGATAGGTGCCTCACTGATTAAGCATTGGTAACTGTCAGACCAAGTTTACTCATATATAC
TTTAGATTGATTTAAAACTTCATTTTTAATTTAAAAGGATCTAGGTGAAGATCCTTTTTGATAATCTCAT
GACCAAAATCCCTTAACGTGAGTTTTCGTTCCACTGAGCGTCAGACCCCGTAGAAAAGATCAAAGGATCT
TCTTGAGATCCTTTTTTTCTGCGCGTAATCTGCTGCTTGCAAACAAAAAAACCACCGCTACCAGCGGTGG
TTTGTTTGCCGGATCAAGAGCTACCAACTCTTTTTCCGAAGGTAACTGGCTTCAGCAGAGCGCAGATACC
AAATACTGTCCTTCTAGTGTAGCCGTAGTTAGGCCACCACTTCAAGAACTCTGTAGCACCGCCTACATAC
CTCGCTCTGCTAATCCTGTTACCAGTGGCTGCTGCCAGTGGCGATAAGTCGTGTCTTACCGGGTTGGACT
CAAGACGATAGTTACCGGATAAGGCGCAGCGGTCGGGCTGAACGGGGGGTTCGTGCACACAGCCCAGCTT
GGAGCGAACGACCTACACCGAACTGAGATACCTACAGCGTGAGCTATGAGAAAGCGCCACGCTTCCCGAA
GGGAGAAAGGCGGACAGGTATCCGGTAAGCGGCAGGGTCGGAACAGGAGAGCGCACGAGGGAGCTTCCAG
GGGGAAACGCCTGGTATCTTTATAGTCCTGTCGGGTTTCGCCACCTCTGACTTGAGCGTCGATTTTTGTG
ATGCTCGTCAGGGGGGCGGAGCCTATGGAAAAACGCCAGCAACGCGGCCTTTTTACGGTTCCTGGCCTTT
TGCTGGCCTTTTGCTCACATGTTCTTTCCTGCGTTATCCCCTGATTCTGTGGATAACCGTATTACCGCCT
TTGAGTGAGCTGATACCGCTCGCCGCAGCCGAACGACCGAGCGCAGCGAGTCAGTGAGCGAGGAAGCGGA
AGAGCGCCTGATGCGGTATTTTCTCCTTACGCATCTGTGCGGTATTTCACACCGCAATGGTGCACTCTCA
GTACAATCTGCTCTGATGCCGCATAGTTAAGCCAGTATACACTCCGCTATCGCTACGTGACTGTAGTCAT
GCCCCGCGCCCACCGGAAGGAGCTGACTGGGTTGAAGGCTCTCAAGGGCATCGGTCGAGATCCCGGTGCC
TAATGAGTGAGCTAACTTACATTAATTGCGTTGCGCTCACTGCCCGCTTTCCAGTCGGGAAACCTGTCGT
GCCAGCTGCATTAATGAATCGGCCAACGCGCGGGGAGAGGCGGTTTGCGTATTGGGCGCCAGGGTGGTTT
TTCTTTTCA
