>Addgene plasmid #167261 | pMCSG53_Nsp3_Y_1 | depositor partial sequence | sequence record 324814 | Partial Sequence
GATGGCTGCAACAGTAGTACCTGTATGATGTGCTACAAACGTAATCGTGCAACACGCGTTGAATGTACCA
CCATCGTGAATGGTGTGCGTCGTAGCTTCTATGTTTATGCAAATGGCGGTAAGGGCTTCTGTAAACTGCA
CAACTGGAATTGCGTGAACTGCGACACCTTTTGTGCAGGTTCAACCTTTATCAGCGACGAAGTTGCAAGA
GATTTAAGCCTGCAGTTCAAACGCCCGATTAATCCGACCGATCAGAGTAGCTACATCGTTGATAGCGTTA
CCGTGAAAAATGGCAGCATCCACCTGTATTTCGACAAAGCCGGCCAGAAAACCTATGAACGTCATTCTCT
GAGCCATTTCGTGAACCTGGACAATTTACGCGCCAACAACACCAAAGGTAGTCTGCCGATTAACGTGATC
GTGTTTGACGGTAAGAGCAAATGTGAAGAGAGCAGCGCGAAATCAGCAAGCGTGTACTATAGTCAGCTGA
TGTGTCAGCCTATTCTGTTACTGGATCAAGCCCTGGTTAGCGATGTGGGTGATAGTGCAGAAGTTGCCGT
TAAGATGTTTGATGCCTATGTGAACACCTTCAGCAGCACCTTCAATGTGCCGATGGAGAAACTGAAGACC
TTAGTTGCAACCGCAGAAGCAGAATTAGCCAAGAACGTTTCACTGGACAACGTGCTGAGCACCTTTATTT
CAGCAGCACGTCAGGGTTTTGTTGACAGCGATGTTGAAACCAAAGATGTGGTGGAGTGCCTGAAATTAAG
CCATCAGAGCGACATCGAAGTTACCGGTGATAGCTGCAACAACTATATGCTGACCTACAACAAAGTGGAG
AACATGACCCCGAGAGATTTAGGTGCCTGCATCGATTGTTCTGCACGCCATATTAATGCACAAGTGGCAA
AAAGCCACAACATTGCCCTGATCTGGAACGTGAAGGACTTCATGAGCCTGAGTGAACAACTGCGTAAACA
GATTCGTTCTGCAGCCAAGAAGAACAATCTGCCGTTCAAACTGACCTGTGCAACAACACGTCAGGTGGTT
AATGTTGTTACCACCAAGATTGCCCTGAAAGGTGGTTAA
